Addgene plasmid #142335: TFORF2592
Purpose: Lentiviral vector for overexpressing transcription factor ORFs with unique 24-bp barcodes. Barcodes facilitate identification of transcription factors in pooled screens.
Depositing lab: Feng Zhang. Depositing organization: Broad Institute. Publication: A transcription factor atlas of directed differentiation. Joung J, Ma S, Tay T, Geiger-Schuller KR, Kirchgatterer PC, Verdine VK, Guo B, Arias-Garcia MA, Allen WE, Singh A, Kuksenko O, Abudayyeh OO, Gootenberg JS, Fu Z, Macrae RK, Buenrostro JD, Regev A, Zhang F. Cell. 2023 Jan 5;186(1):209-229.e26. doi: 10.1016/j.cell.2022.11.026. PubMed 36608654.
Backbone
  Vector backbone: pLX_TRC317
  Backbone manufacturer: Broad Institute Genetic Perturbation Platform
  Backbone size w/o insert (bp): 8264
  Vector type: Mammalian Expression, Lentiviral
  Selectable markers: Puromycin
Growth in bacteria
  Bacterial resistance: Ampicillin, 100 μg/mL
  Growth temperature: 37°C
  Growth strain: NEB Stable
  Copy number: High Copy
Gene/Insert
  Gene/Insert name: ZNF354B
  Species: H. sapiens (human)
  Insert size (bp): 1940
  Entrez Gene: ZNF354B (a.k.a. KID2, FLJ25008, MGC138316)
  Promoter: EF1a
  Cloning method: Unknown
  Sequencing primers: 5′ GGGTGGAGACTGAAGTTAGGCCAG; 3′ CACATAGCGTAAAAGGAGCAACATAG
Terms and licenses: Academic/Nonprofit Terms; Industry Terms: Not Available to Industry
Depositor comments: NM_058230,ENST00000322434 . The transcription factor ORF portion of this plasmid was synthesized by Genewiz. Please test multiple small colonies in case of plasmid recombination. To make this collection available in a timely manner, a portion of this collection was not fully sequenced by Addgene. If an Addgene verified full plasmid sequence is not available, please contact us prior to placing an order to request the full sequence.
How to cite: TFORF2592 was a gift from Feng Zhang (Addgene plasmid # 142335 ; http://n2t.net/addgene:142335 ; RRID:Addgene_142335)
