[The description below was written by a language model from this plasmid's Addgene catalogue record and pLannotate feature annotations shown in this document.]
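Description:
TFORF2592 is a lentiviral mammalian expression plasmid built on the pLX_TRC317 backbone and carrying the human zinc-finger transcription factor ZNF354B (also known as KID2) as a synthesized open reading frame of about 1.9 kb. It belongs to a large barcoded transcription factor ORF collection in which each construct carries a unique 24-bp barcode, so that the factor delivered to a given cell can be identified by sequencing in pooled overexpression screens, such as screens for factors that drive directed differentiation. The sequenced record is 10,204 nt, consistent with the stated backbone plus insert.

The transfer cassette has a third-generation, self-inactivating layout. An RSV promoter fused to a truncated HIV-1 5' LTR drives genomic RNA production in packaging cells, followed by the Ψ packaging signal with a gag fragment, the RRE for Rev-dependent nuclear export, a cPPT/CTS element, and a ΔU3 3' LTR with a downstream SV40 poly(A) signal. Within the provirus, an SV40 early promoter expresses puromycin N-acetyltransferase for selection of transduced cells. A separate full-length EF-1α promoter drives the ZNF354B ORF, and a WPRE downstream enhances transcript expression. The annotation software labels only the first part of the ORF as ZNF354B. Short hits further along (a zinc-finger nuclease domain fragment, a U6 promoter fragment) probably reflect zinc-finger repeat similarity or short flanking sequence rather than functional elements, and the barcode itself is not annotated.

In bacteria the plasmid is maintained through a high-copy ColE1/pUC origin and ampicillin resistance. It also has an f1 origin and residual lac, T7 and T3 elements from the cloning backbone. The depositor notes that the plasmid can recombine.
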