Features (pLannotate 1.2.2; 32 found; start..end, strand, type, name):
      5..231     +  promoter       RSV promoter: Rous sarcoma virus enhancer/promoter
    232..412     +  LTR            5' LTR (truncated): truncated 5' long terminal repeat (LTR) from HIV-1
    459..584     +  misc_feature   HIV-1 Ψ: packaging signal of human immunodeficiency virus type 1
    568..931     +  CDS            HIV-1 gag (fragment): gag protein from human immunodeficiency virus 1; gag
   1077..1310    +  misc_feature   RRE: The Rev response element (RRE) of HIV-1 allows for Rev-dependent mRNA export from the nucleus to the cytoplasm.
   1687..1713    +  CDS            Rev (fragment): human immunodeficiency virus 1 (HIV-1) Rev protein; rev; enhances nuclear export of unspliced and incompletely spliced viral mRNAs
   1720..1743    +  promoter       SV40 promoter (fragment): SV40 early promoter
   1744..1815    +  promoter       SV40 promoter (fragment): SV40 enhancer and early promoter
   1839..1974    +  rep_origin     SV40 ori: SV40 origin of replication
   2020..2616    +  CDS            PuroR (fragment): puromycin N-acetyltransferase; pac from Streptomyces; confers resistance to puromycin
   2665..2782    +  misc_feature   cPPT/CTS: central polypurine tract and central termination sequence of HIV-1
   2847..2913    +  CDS            small t antigen (fragment): SV40 (simian virus 40) small t antigen
   2920..4098    +  promoter       EF-1α promoter: strong constitutive promoter for human elongation factor EF-1α
   4115..4756    +  CDS            ZNF354B (fragment): Z354B_HUMAN - Experimental evidence at protein level: Swiss-Prot protein existence level 1. May be involved in transcriptional regulation. From Homo sapiens (Human).
   5324..5342    +  CDS            CCR5TC (fragment): zinc-finger domain from the CCR5-224 (+) zinc-finger nuclease that recognizes the left half-site target sequence in the human CCR5 gene (Perez et al., 2008; Gross et al., 2013)
   5966..6019    +  promoter       U6 promoter (fragment): RNA polymerase III promoter for human U6 snRNA
   6061..6649    +  misc_feature   WPRE: woodchuck hepatitis virus posttranscriptional regulatory element
   6700..6719    +  misc_feature   cPPT/CTS (fragment): central polypurine tract and central termination sequence of HIV-1
   6721..6954    +  LTR            3' LTR (ΔU3): self-inactivating 3' long terminal repeat (LTR) from HIV-1
   7032..7153    +  polyA_signal   SV40 poly(A) signal: SV40 polyadenylation signal
   7193..7328    +  rep_origin     SV40 ori: SV40 origin of replication
   7349..7367    -  promoter       T7 promoter: promoter for bacteriophage T7 RNA polymerase
   7375..7530    +  CDS            lacZα (fragment): LacZα fragment of β-galactosidase; lacZ fragment
   7535..7963    +  rep_origin     f1 ori (sequence partly withheld): f1 bacteriophage origin of replication; arrow indicates direction of (+) strand synthesis
   8016..8120    +  promoter       AmpR promoter: bla
   8121..8981    +  CDS            AmpR: β-lactamase; bla; confers resistance to ampicillin, carbenicillin, and related antibiotics
   9152..9740    +  rep_origin     ori: high-copy-number ColE1/pMB1/pBR322/pUC origin of replication
   9923..10015   +  CDS            lacI (fragment): lac repressor; lacI; The lac repressor binds to the lac operator to inhibit transcription in E. coli. This inhibition can be relieved by adding lactose or isopropyl-β-D-thiogalactopyranoside (IPTG).
  10028..10049   +  protein_bind   CAP binding site: CAP binding activates transcription in the presence of cAMP. E. coli catabolite activator protein
  10064..10094   +  promoter       lac promoter: promoter for the E. coli lac operon
  10102..10118   +  protein_bind   lac operator: The lac repressor binds to the lac operator to inhibit transcription in E. coli. This inhibition can be relieved by adding lactose or isopropyl-β-D-thiogalactopyranoside (IPTG). lac repressor encoded by lacI
  10163..10181   +  promoter       T3 promoter: promoter for bacteriophage T3 RNA polymerase
>Addgene plasmid #142335 | TFORF2592 | addgene full sequence | sequence record 397191 | Addgene NGS Result
TTAATGTAGTCTTATGCAATACTCTTGTAGTCTTGCAACATGGTAACGATGAGTTAGCAACATGCCTTAC
AAGGAGAGAAAAAGCACCGTGCATGCCGATTGGTGGAAGTAAGGTGGTACGATCGTGCCTTATTAGGAAG
GCAACAGACGGGTCTGACATGGATTGGACGAACCACTGAATTGCCGCATTGCAGAGATATTGTATTTAAG
TGCCTAGCTCGATACATAAACGGGTCTCTCTGGTTAGACCAGATCTGAGCCTGGGAGCTCTCTGGCTAAC
TAGGGAACCCACTGCTTAAGCCTCAATAAAGCTTGCCTTGAGTGCTTCAAGTAGTGTGTGCCCGTCTGTT
GTGTGACTCTGGTAACTAGAGATCCCTCAGACCCTTTTAGTCAGTGTGGAAAATCTCTAGCAGTGGCGCC
CGAACAGGGACTTGAAAGCGAAAGGGAAACCAGAGGAGCTCTCTCGACGCAGGACTCGGCTTGCTGAAGC
GCGCACGGCAAGAGGCGAGGGGCGGCGACTGGTGAGTACGCCAAAAATTTTGACTAGCGGAGGCTAGAAG
GAGAGAGATGGGTGCGAGAGCGTCAGTATTAAGCGGGGGAGAATTAGATCGCGATGGGAAAAAATTCGGT
TAAGGCCAGGGGGAAAGAAAAAATATAAATTAAAACATATAGTATGGGCAAGCAGGGAGCTAGAACGATT
CGCAGTTAATCCTGGCCTGTTAGAAACATCAGAAGGCTGTAGACAAATACTGGGACAGCTACAACCATCC
CTTCAGACAGGATCAGAAGAACTTAGATCATTATATAATACAGTAGCAACCCTCTATTGTGTGCATCAAA
GGATAGAGATAAAAGACACCAAGGAAGCTTTAGACAAGATAGAGGAAGAGCAAAACAAAAGTAAGACCAC
CGCACAGCAAGCGGCCGCTGATCTTCAGACCTGGAGGAGGAGATATGAGGGACAATTGGAGAAGTGAATT
ATATAAATATAAAGTAGTAAAAATTGAACCATTAGGAGTAGCACCCACCAAGGCAAAGAGAAGAGTGGTG
CAGAGAGAAAAAAGAGCAGTGGGAATAGGAGCTTTGTTCCTTGGGTTCTTGGGAGCAGCAGGAAGCACTA
TGGGCGCAGCGTCAATGACGCTGACGGTACAGGCCAGACAATTATTGTCTGGTATAGTGCAGCAGCAGAA
CAATTTGCTGAGGGCTATTGAGGCGCAACAGCATCTGTTGCAACTCACAGTCTGGGGCATCAAGCAGCTC
CAGGCAAGAATCCTGGCTGTGGAAAGATACCTAAAGGATCAACAGCTCCTGGGGATTTGGGGTTGCTCTG
GAAAACTCATTTGCACCACTGCTGTGCCTTGGAATGCTAGTTGGAGTAATAAATCTCTGGAACAGATTTG
GAATCACACGACCTGGATGGAGTGGGACAGAGAAATTAACAATTACACAAGCTTAATACACTCCTTAATT
GAAGAATCGCAAAACCAGCAAGAAAAGAATGAACAAGAATTATTGGAATTAGATAAATGGGCAAGTTTGT
GGAATTGGTTTAACATAACAAATTGGCTGTGGTATATAAAATTATTCATAATGATAGTAGGAGGCTTGGT
AGGTTTAAGAATAGTTTTTGCTGTACTTTCTATAGTGAATAGAGTTAGGCAGGGATATTCACCATTATCG
TTTCAGACCCACCTCCCAACCCCGAGGGGACCCATGCATTGCATCTCAATTAGTCAGCAACCAGGTGTGG
AAAGTCCCCAGGCTCCCCAGCAGGCAGAAGTATGCAAAGCATGCGTCTCAATTAGTCAGCAACCATAGTC
CCGCCCCTAACTCCGCCCATCCCGCCCCTAACTCCGCCCAGTTCCGCCCATTCTCCGCCCCATGGCTGAC
TAATTTTTTTTATTTATGCAGAGGCCGAGGCCGCCTCGGCCTCTGAGCTATTCCAGAAGTAGTGAGGAGG
CTTTTTTGGAGGCCTAGGCTTTTGCAAAAAGCTTTCTAGAGGTACCACCGGAGCTTACCATGACCGAGTA
CAAGCCCACGGTGCGCCTCGCCACCCGCGACGACGTCCCCAGGGCCGTACGCACCCTCGCCGCCGCGTTC
GCCGACTACCCCGCCACGCGCCACACCGTCGATCCGGACCGCCACATCGAGCGGGTCACCGAGCTGCAAG
AACTCTTCCTCACGCGCGTCGGGCTCGACATCGGCAAGGTGTGGGTCGCGGACGACGGCGCCGCCGTGGC
GGTCTGGACCACGCCGGAGAGCGTCGAAGCGGGGGCGGTGTTCGCCGAGATCGGCCCGCGCATGGCCGAG
TTGAGCGGTTCCCGGCTGGCCGCGCAGCAACAGATGGAAGGCCTCCTGGCGCCGCACCGGCCCAAGGAGC
CCGCGTGGTTCCTGGCCACCGTCGGCGTCTCGCCCGACCACCAGGGCAAGGGTCTGGGCAGCGCCGTCGT
GCTCCCCGGAGTGGAGGCGGCCGAGCGCGCCGGGGTGCCCGCCTTCCTGGAGACCTCCGCGCCCCGCAAC
CTCCCCTTCTACGAGCGGCTCGGCTTCACCGTCACCGCCGACGTCGAGGTGCCCGAAGGACCGCGCACCT
GGTGCATGACCCGCAAGCCCGGTGCCAGTTAACGAATTCTAGATCTTGAGACAAATGGCAGTATTCATCC
ACAATTTTAAAAGAAAAGGGGGGATTGGGGGGTACAGTGCAGGGGAAAGAATAGTAGACATAATAGCAAC
AGACATACAAACTAAAGAATTACAAAAACAAATTACAAAAATTCAAAATTTTCGGGTTTATTACAGGGAC
AGCAGAGATCCACTTTGGCGCCGGCTCGAGGCCTGCAGGTGCAAAGATGGATAAAGTTTTAAACAGAGAG
GAATCTTTGCAGCTAATGGACCTTCTAGGTCTTGAAAGGAGTGGGAATTGGCTCCGGTGCCCGTCAGTGG
GCAGAGCGCACATCGCCCACAGTCCCCGAGAAGTTGGGGGGAGGGGTCGGCAATTGAACCGGTGCCTAGA
GAAGGTGGCGCGGGGTAAACTGGGAAAGTGATGTCGTGTACTGGCTCCGCCTTTTTCCCGAGGGTGGGGG
AGAACCGTATATAAGTGCAGTAGTCGCCGTGAACGTTCTTTTTCGCAACGGGTTTGCCGCCAGAACACAG
GTAAGTGCCGTGTGTGGTTCCCGCGGGCCTGGCCTCTTTACGGGTTATGGCCCTTGCGTGCCTTGAATTA
CTTCCACCTGGCTGCAGTACGTGATTCTTGATCCCGAGCTTCGGGTTGGAAGTGGGTGGGAGAGTTCGAG
GCCTTGCGCTTAAGGAGCCCCTTCGCCTCGTGCTTGAGTTGAGGCCTGGCCTGGGCGCTGGGGCCGCCGC
GTGCGAATCTGGTGGCACCTTCGCGCCTGTCTCGCTGCTTTCGATAAGTCTCTAGCCATTTAAAATTTTT
GATGACCTGCTGCGACGCTTTTTTTCTGGCAAGATAGTCTTGTAAATGCGGGCCAAGATCTGCACACTGG
TATTTCGGTTTTTGGGGCCGCGGGCGGCGACGGGGCCCGTGCGTCCCAGCGCACATGTTCGGCGAGGCGG
GGCCTGCGAGCGCGGCCACCGAGAATCGGACGGGGGTAGTCTCAAGCTGGCCGGCCTGCTCTGGTGCCTG
GCCTCGCGCCGCCGTGTATCGCCCCGCCCTGGGCGGCAAGGCTGGCCCGGTCGGCACCAGTTGCGTGAGC
GGAAAGATGGCCGCTTCCCGGCCCTGCTGCAGGGAGCTCAAAATGGAGGACGCGGCGCTCGGGAGAGCGG
GCGGGTGAGTCACCCACACAAAGGAAAAGGGCCTTTCCGTCCTCAGCCGTCGCTTCATGTGACTCCACGG
AGTACCGGGCGCCGTCCAGGCACCTCGATTAGTTCTCGAGCTTTTGGAGTACGTCGTCTTTAGGTTGGGG
GGAGGGGTTTTATGCGATGGAGTTTCCCCACACTGAGTGGGTGGAGACTGAAGTTAGGCCAGCTTGGCAC
TTGATGTAATTCTCCTTGGAATTTGCCCTTTTTGAGTTTGGATCTTGGTTCATTCTCAAGCCTCAGACAG
TGGTTCAAAGTTTTTTTCTTCCATTTCAGGTGTCGTGAGGCTAGCACCGCCACCATGGCTGCTGGGCAGC
GGGAAGCGAGGCCCCAGGTGTCACTGACATTCGAGGACGTGGCTGTGCTCTTTACCTGGGATGAGTGGAG
AAAGCTGGCTCCTTCTCAGAGAAACTTGTACCGGGATGTGATGCTGGAGAACTATAGGAACCTGGTCTCA
CTGGGACTCTCATTTACCAAACCAAAAGTCATCTCCCTGTTGCAGCAAGGAGAAGATCCCTGGGAGGTGG
AGAAAGACAGTTCTGGTGTCTCCTCTCTAGGATGTAAGAGCACACCTAAAATGACAAAGTCAACTCAAAC
TCAGGATTCATTTCAGGAGCAGATAAGGAAAAGATTGAAAAGGGATGAACCCTGGAACTTCATATCAGAA
AGATCCTGCATATATGAAGAGAAATTAAAGAAACAGCAGGACAAAAATGAAAATTTACAAATAATTTCAG
TTGCCCATACAAAAATCCTTACTGTAGATAGAAGCCATAAAAATGTTGAATTTGGCCAAAACTTCTACCT
GAAATCAGTCTTCATTAAGCAACAGAGATTTGCTAAAGAAAAAACTCCATCAAAATGTGAAATACAAAGA
AATAGTTTCAAGCAGAATTCAAATTTACTTAACCAATCAAAAATCAAAACAGCAGAGAAACGCTATAAAT
GCAGTACATGTGAAAAAGCCTTCATTCACAATTCATCCCTTCGTAAACATCAGAAAAACCACACTGGAGA
AAAATTATTTAAATGTAAAGAATGTTTAAAAGCTTTCAGCCAAAGTTCTGCTCTTATTCAACATCAAAGA
ACTCATACAGGAGAGAAACCCTATATATGTAAAGAATGTGGGAAAGCCTTCAGCCATAGTGCATCCCTTT
GTAAGCATTTAAGGACCCATACTGTGGAGAAATGCTATAGATGTAAAGAATGTGGTAAATCCTTCAGTCG
AAGGTCTGGGCTTTTTATACATCAAAAAATCCATGCTCAAGAAAATCCCCATAAATACAATCCAGGCAGG
AAGGCATCCAGTTACAGCACTTCCCTTTCTGGAAGTCAGAAAATTCATCTCAGAAAGAAGTCCTACTTAT
GTAATGAATGTGGCAACACCTTTAAGTCTAGCTCATCCCTTCGTTATCATCAGAGAATTCACACTGGAGA
GAAGCCTTTTAAATGTAGTGAATGTGGGAGAGCCTTCAGCCAGAGTGCCTCTCTTATTCAACATGAAAGA
ATTCACACCGGAGAAAAGCCCTATAGATGCAATGAATGTGGGAAAGGCTTTACTTCTATTTCACGACTTA
ATAGACACCGAATAATTCATACTGGAGAGAAATTGTATAATTGTAATGAATGTGGTAAAGCCTTAAGCTC
CCACTCAACACTTATTATTCATGAGCGAATTCATACTGGAGAAAAACCATGTAAATGTAAAGTATGTGGA
AAAGCCTTCAGACAGAGTTCCGCTCTCATTCAACATCAGAGAATGCATACTGGAGAAAGACCCTATAAGT
GTAACGAATGTGACAAAACATTCAGGTGTAACTCATCGCTTAGTAATCACCAGAGAATTCATACTGGAGA
GAAACCATATCGATGTTTAGAATGTGGGATGTCTTTTGGCCAAAGTGCAGCTCTTATACAACATCAGAGG
ATTCATACAGGAGAAAAACCCTTTAAATGTAATACATGTGGAAAAACTTTTAGACAAAGCTCATCACTTA
TTGCACATCAAAGAATTCATACTGGAGAGAAACCCTATGAATGTAATGCATGTGGGAAACTCTTTAGCCA
GAGGTCATCCCTTACTAATCATTATAAAATTCACATTGAAGAGGACTCCTTAAAAGCCGATTTGCATGTG
TAGTAATGAACTAGTCCGTAACTTGAAAGTATTTCGATTTCTTGGCTTTATATATCTTGTGGAAAGGACG
AATGTCTGCGAAGTACTCCCTATTTACGCGTTAAGTCGACAATCAACCTCTGGATTACAAAATTTGTGAA
AGATTGACTGGTATTCTTAACTATGTTGCTCCTTTTACGCTATGTGGATACGCTGCTTTAATGCCTTTGT
ATCATGCTATTGCTTCCCGTATGGCTTTCATTTTCTCCTCCTTGTATAAATCCTGGTTGCTGTCTCTTTA
TGAGGAGTTGTGGCCCGTTGTCAGGCAACGTGGCGTGGTGTGCACTGTGTTTGCTGACGCAACCCCCACT
GGTTGGGGCATTGCCACCACCTGTCAGCTCCTTTCCGGGACTTTCGCTTTCCCCCTCCCTATTGCCACGG
CGGAACTCATCGCCGCCTGCCTTGCCCGCTGCTGGACAGGGGCTCGGCTGTTGGGCACTGACAATTCCGT
GGTGTTGTCGGGGAAATCATCGTCCTTTCCTTGGCTGCTCGCCTGTGTTGCCACCTGGATTCTGCGCGGG
ACGTCCTTCTGCTACGTCCCTTCGGCCCTCAATCCAGCGGACCTTCCTTCCCGCGGCCTGCTGCCGGCTC
TGCGGCCTCTTCCGCGTCTTCGCCTTCGCCCTCAGACGAGTCGGATCTCCCTTTGGGCCGCCTCCCCGCG
TCGACTTTAAGACCAATGACTTACAAGGCAGCTGTAGATCTTAGCCACTTTTTAAAAGAAAAGGGGGGAC
TGGAAGGGCTAATTCACTCCCAACGAAGACAAGATCTGCTTTTTGCTTGTACTGGGTCTCTCTGGTTAGA
CCAGATCTGAGCCTGGGAGCTCTCTGGCTAACTAGGGAACCCACTGCTTAAGCCTCAATAAAGCTTGCCT
TGAGTGCTTCAAGTAGTGTGTGCCCGTCTGTTGTGTGACTCTGGTAACTAGAGATCCCTCAGACCCTTTT
AGTCAGTGTGGAAAATCTCTAGCAGTACGTATAGTAGTTCATGTCATCTTATTATTCAGTATTTATAACT
TGCAAAGAAATGAATATCAGAGAGTGAGAGGAACTTGTTTATTGCAGCTTATAATGGTTACAAATAAAGC
AATAGCATCACAAATTTCACAAATAAAGCATTTTTTTCACTGCATTCTAGTTGTGGTTTGTCCAAACTCA
TCAATGTATCTTATCATGTCTGGCTCTAGCTATCCCGCCCCTAACTCCGCCCATCCCGCCCCTAACTCCG
CCCAGTTCCGCCCATTCTCCGCCCCATGGCTGACTAATTTTTTTTATTTATGCAGAGGCCGAGGCCGCCT
CGGCCTCTGAGCTATTCCAGAAGTAGTGAGGAGGCTTTTTTGGAGGCCTAGGGACGTACCCAATTCGCCC
TATAGTGAGTCGTATTACGCGCGCTCACTGGCCGTCGTTTTACAACGTCGTGACTGGGAAAACCCTGGCG
TTACCCAACTTAATCGCCTTGCAGCACATCCCCCTTTCGCCAGCTGGCGTAATAGCGAAGAGGCCCGCAC
CGATCGCCCTTCCCAACAGTTGCGCAGCCTGAATGGCGAATGGG
[124 nt withheld, positions 7535-7658]
C
[91 nt withheld, positions 7660-7750]
A
[49 nt withheld, positions 7752-7800]
CCTTTGACGTTGGAGTCCACGTTCTTT
[37 nt withheld, positions 7828-7864]
ACCCTATCTCGGTCTATTCTTTTGATTTATAAGGGATTTTGCCGATTTCGGCCTATTGGTTAAAAAATGA
GCTGATTTAACAAAAATTTAACGCGAATTTTAACAAAATATTAACGCTTACAATTTAGGTGGCACTTTTC
GGGGAAATGTGCGCGGAACCCCTATTTGTTTATTTTTCTAAATACATTCAAATATGTATCCGCTCATGAG
ACAATAACCCTGATAAATGCTTCAATAATATTGAAAAAGGAAGAGTATGAGTATTCAACATTTCCGTGTC
GCCCTTATTCCCTTTTTTGCGGCATTTTGCCTTCCTGTTTTTGCTCACCCAGAAACGCTGGTGAAAGTAA
AAGATGCTGAAGATCAGTTGGGTGCACGAGTGGGTTACATCGAACTGGATCTCAACAGCGGTAAGATCCT
TGAGAGTTTTCGCCCCGAAGAACGTTTTCCAATGATGAGCACTTTTAAAGTTCTGCTATGTGGCGCGGTA
TTATCCCGTATTGACGCCGGGCAAGAGCAACTCGGTCGCCGCATACACTATTCTCAGAATGACTTGGTTG
AGTACTCACCAGTCACAGAAAAGCATCTTACGGATGGCATGACAGTAAGAGAATTATGCAGTGCTGCCAT
AACCATGAGTGATAACACTGCGGCCAACTTACTTCTGACAACGATCGGAGGACCGAAGGAGCTAACCGCT
TTTTTGCACAACATGGGGGATCATGTAACTCGCCTTGATCGTTGGGAACCGGAGCTGAATGAAGCCATAC
CAAACGACGAGCGTGACACCACGATGCCTGTAGCAATGGCAACAACGTTGCGCAAACTATTAACTGGCGA
ACTACTTACTCTAGCTTCCCGGCAACAATTAATAGACTGGATGGAGGCGGATAAAGTTGCAGGACCACTT
CTGCGCTCGGCCCTTCCGGCTGGCTGGTTTATTGCTGATAAATCTGGAGCCGGTGAGCGTGGGTCTCGCG
GTATCATTGCAGCACTGGGGCCAGATGGTAAGCCCTCCCGTATCGTAGTTATCTACACGACGGGGAGTCA
GGCAACTATGGATGAACGAAATAGACAGATCGCTGAGATAGGTGCCTCACTGATTAAGCATTGGTAACTG
TCAGACCAAGTTTACTCATATATACTTTAGATTGATTTAAAACTTCATTTTTAATTTAAAAGGATCTAGG
TGAAGATCCTTTTTGATAATCTCATGACCAAAATCCCTTAACGTGAGTTTTCGTTCCACTGAGCGTCAGA
CCCCGTAGAAAAGATCAAAGGATCTTCTTGAGATCCTTTTTTTCTGCGCGTAATCTGCTGCTTGCAAACA
AAAAAACCACCGCTACCAGCGGTGGTTTGTTTGCCGGATCAAGAGCTACCAACTCTTTTTCCGAAGGTAA
CTGGCTTCAGCAGAGCGCAGATACCAAATACTGTTCTTCTAGTGTAGCCGTAGTTAGGCCACCACTTCAA
GAACTCTGTAGCACCGCCTACATACCTCGCTCTGCTAATCCTGTTACCAGTGGCTGCTGCCAGTGGCGAT
AAGTCGTGTCTTACCGGGTTGGACTCAAGACGATAGTTACCGGATAAGGCGCAGCGGTCGGGCTGAACGG
GGGGTTCGTGCACACAGCCCAGCTTGGAGCGAACGACCTACACCGAACTGAGATACCTACAGCGTGAGCT
ATGAGAAAGCGCCACGCTTCCCGAAGGGAGAAAGGCGGACAGGTATCCGGTAAGCGGCAGGGTCGGAACA
GGAGAGCGCACGAGGGAGCTTCCAGGGGGAAACGCCTGGTATCTTTATAGTCCTGTCGGGTTTCGCCACC
TCTGACTTGAGCGTCGATTTTTGTGATGCTCGTCAGGGGGGCGGAGCCTATGGAAAAACGCCAGCAACGC
GGCCTTTTTACGGTTCCTGGCCTTTTGCTGGCCTTTTGCTCACATGTTCTTTCCTGCGTTATCCCCTGAT
TCTGTGGATAACCGTATTACCGCCTTTGAGTGAGCTGATACCGCTCGCCGCAGCCGAACGACCGAGCGCA
GCGAGTCAGTGAGCGAGGAAGCGGAAGAGCGCCCAATACGCAAACCGCCTCTCCCCGCGCGTTGGCCGAT
TCATTAATGCAGCTGGCACGACAGGTTTCCCGACTGGAAAGCGGGCAGTGAGCGCAACGCAATTAATGTG
AGTTAGCTCACTCATTAGGCACCCCAGGCTTTACACTTTATGCTTCCGGCTCGTATGTTGTGTGGAATTG
TGAGCGGATAACAATTTCACACAGGAAACAGCTATGACCATGATTACGCCAAGCGCGCAATTAACCCTCA
CTAAAGGGAACAAAAGCTGGAGCTGCAAGC
