>Addgene plasmid #142335 | TFORF2592 | depositor partial sequence | sequence record 279143 | Insert
ACCGCCACCATGGCTGCTGGGCAGCGGGAAGCGAGGCCCCAGGTGTCACTGACATTCGAGGACGTGGCTG
TGCTCTTTACCTGGGATGAGTGGAGAAAGCTGGCTCCTTCTCAGAGAAACTTGTACCGGGATGTGATGCT
GGAGAACTATAGGAACCTGGTCTCACTGGGACTCTCATTTACCAAACCAAAAGTCATCTCCCTGTTGCAG
CAAGGAGAAGATCCCTGGGAGGTGGAGAAAGACAGTTCTGGTGTCTCCTCTCTAGGATGTAAGAGCACAC
CTAAAATGACAAAGTCAACTCAAACTCAGGATTCATTTCAGGAGCAGATAAGGAAAAGATTGAAAAGGGA
TGAACCCTGGAACTTCATATCAGAAAGATCCTGCATATATGAAGAGAAATTAAAGAAACAGCAGGACAAA
AATGAAAATTTACAAATAATTTCAGTTGCCCATACAAAAATCCTTACTGTAGATAGAAGCCATAAAAATG
TTGAATTTGGCCAAAACTTCTACCTGAAATCAGTCTTCATTAAGCAACAGAGATTTGCTAAAGAAAAAAC
TCCATCAAAATGTGAAATACAAAGAAATAGTTTCAAGCAGAATTCAAATTTACTTAACCAATCAAAAATC
AAAACAGCAGAGAAACGCTATAAATGCAGTACATGTGAAAAAGCCTTCATTCACAATTCATCCCTTCGTA
AACATCAGAAAAACCACACTGGAGAAAAATTATTTAAATGTAAAGAATGTTTAAAAGCTTTCAGCCAAAG
TTCTGCTCTTATTCAACATCAAAGAACTCATACAGGAGAGAAACCCTATATATGTAAAGAATGTGGGAAA
GCCTTCAGCCATAGTGCATCCCTTTGTAAGCATTTAAGGACCCATACTGTGGAGAAATGCTATAGATGTA
AAGAATGTGGTAAATCCTTCAGTCGAAGGTCTGGGCTTTTTATACATCAAAAAATCCATGCTCAAGAAAA
TCCCCATAAATACAATCCAGGCAGGAAGGCATCCAGTTACAGCACTTCCCTTTCTGGAAGTCAGAAAATT
CATCTCAGAAAGAAGTCCTACTTATGTAATGAATGTGGCAACACCTTTAAGTCTAGCTCATCCCTTCGTT
ATCATCAGAGAATTCACACTGGAGAGAAGCCTTTTAAATGTAGTGAATGTGGGAGAGCCTTCAGCCAGAG
TGCCTCTCTTATTCAACATGAAAGAATTCACACCGGAGAAAAGCCCTATAGATGCAATGAATGTGGGAAA
GGCTTTACTTCTATTTCACGACTTAATAGACACCGAATAATTCATACTGGAGAGAAATTGTATAATTGTA
ATGAATGTGGTAAAGCCTTAAGCTCCCACTCAACACTTATTATTCATGAGCGAATTCATACTGGAGAAAA
ACCATGTAAATGTAAAGTATGTGGAAAAGCCTTCAGACAGAGTTCCGCTCTCATTCAACATCAGAGAATG
CATACTGGAGAAAGACCCTATAAGTGTAACGAATGTGACAAAACATTCAGGTGTAACTCATCGCTTAGTA
ATCACCAGAGAATTCATACTGGAGAGAAACCATATCGATGTTTAGAATGTGGGATGTCTTTTGGCCAAAG
TGCAGCTCTTATACAACATCAGAGGATTCATACAGGAGAAAAACCCTTTAAATGTAATACATGTGGAAAA
ACTTTTAGACAAAGCTCATCACTTATTGCACATCAAAGAATTCATACTGGAGAGAAACCCTATGAATGTA
ATGCATGTGGGAAACTCTTTAGCCAGAGGTCATCCCTTACTAATCATTATAAAATTCACATTGAAGAGGA
CTCCTTAAAAGCCGATTTGCATGTGTAGTAATGAACTAGTCCGTAACTTGAAAGTATTTCGATTTCTTGG
CTTTATATATCTTGTGGAAAGGACGAATGTCTGCGAAGTACTCCCTATTT
