>Addgene plasmid #142335 | TFORF2592 | depositor partial sequence | sequence record 279144 | Barcode
ATGTCTGCGAAGTACTCCCTATTT
